>Addgene plasmid #245090 | SIN-mPGK-AcGFPnuc-WPRE | addgene full sequence | sequence record 489100 | Addgene NGS Result
TGGAAGGGCTAATTCACTCCCAAAGAAGACAAGATATCCTTGATCTGTGGATCTACCACACACAAGGCTA
CTTCCCTGATTAGCAGAACTACACACCAGGGCCAGGGGTCAGATATCCACTGACCTTTGGATGGTGCTAC
AAGCTAGTACCAGTTGAGCCAGATAAGGTAGAAGAGGCCAATAAAGGAGAGAACACCAGCTTGTTACACC
CTGTGAGCCTGCATGGGATGGATGACCCGGAGAGAGAAGTGTTAGAGTGGAGGTTTGACAGCCGCCTAGC
ATTTCATCACGTGGCCCGAGAGCTGCATCCGGAGTACTTCAAGAACTGCTGATATCGAGCTTGCTACAAG
GGACTTTCCGCTGGGGACTTTCCAGGGAGGCGTGGCCTGGGCGGGACTGGGGAGTGGCGAGCCCTCAGAT
CCTGCATATAAGCAGCTGCTTTTTGCCTGTACTGGGTCTCTCTGGTTAGACCAGATCTGAGCCTGGGAGC
TCTCTGGCTAACTAGGGAACCCACTGCTTAAGCCTCAATAAAGCTTGCCTTGAGTGCTTCAAGTAGTGTG
TGCCCGTCTGTTGTGTGACTCTGGTAACTAGAGATCCCTCAGACCCTTTTAGTCAGTGTGGAAAATCTCT
AGCAGTGGCGCCCGAACAGGGACTTGAAAGCGAAAGGGAAACCAGAGGAGCTCTCTCGACGCAGGACTCG
GCTTGCTGAAGCGCGCACGGCAAGAGGCGAGGGGCGGCGACTGGTGAGTACGCCAAAAATTTTGACTAGC
GGAGGCTAGAAGGAGAGAGATGGGTGCGAGAGCGTCAGTATTAAGCGGGGGAGAATTAGATCGCGATGGG
AAAAAATTCGGTTAAGGCCAGGGGGAAAGAAAAAATATAAATTAAAACATATAGTATGGGCAAGCAGGGA
GCTAGAACGATTCGCAGTTAATCCTGGCCTGTTAGAAACATCAGAAGGCTGTAGACAAATACTGGGACAG
CTACAACCATCCCTTCAGACAGGATCAGAAGAACTTAGATCATTATATAATACAGTAGCAACCCTCTATT
GTGTGCATCAAAGGATAGAGATAAAAGACACCAAGGAAGCTTTAGACAAGATAGAGGAAGAGCAAAACAA
AAGTAAGACCACCGCACAGCAAGCGGCCGCTGATCTTCAGACCTGGAGGAGGAGATATGAGGGACAATTG
GAGAAGTGAATTATATAAATATAAAGTAGTAAAAATTGAACCATTAGGAGTAGCACCCACCAAGGCAAAG
AGAAGAGTGGTGCAGAGAGAAAAAAGAGCAGTGGGAATAGGAGCTTTGTTCCTTGGGTTCTTGGGAGCAG
CAGGAAGCACTATGGGCGCAGCGTCAATGACGCTGACGGTACAGGCCAGACAATTATTGTCTGGTATAGT
GCAGCAGCAGAACAATTTGCTGAGGGCTATTGAGGCGCAACAGCATCTGTTGCAACTCACAGTCTGGGGC
ATCAAGCAGCTCCAGGCAAGAATCCTGGCTGTGGAAAGATACCTAAAGGATCAACAGCTCCTGGGGATTT
GGGGTTGCTCTGGAAAACTCATTTGCACCACTGCTGTGCCTTGGAATGCTAGTTGGAGTAATAAATCTCT
GGAACAGATTTGGAATCACACGACCTGGATGGAGTGGGACAGAGAAATTAACAATTACACAAGCTTAATA
CACTCCTTAATTGAAGAATCGCAAAACCAGCAAGAAAAGAATGAACAAGAATTATTGGAATTAGATAAAT
GGGCAAGTTTGTGGAATTGGTTTAACATAACAAATTGGCTGTGGTATATAAAATTATTCATAATGATAGT
AGGAGGCTTGGTAGGTTTAAGAATAGTTTTTGCTGTACTTTCTATAGTGAATAGAGTTAGGCAGGGATAT
TCACCATTATCGTTTCAGACCCACCTCCCAACCCCGAGGGGACCCGACAGGCCCGAAGGAATAGAAGAAG
AAGGTGGAGAGAGAGACAGAGACAGATCCATTCGATTAGTGAACGGATCTCGACGGTATCGATCACGAGA
CTAGCCTCGACCATCGATGGCCATCGATGGCCATCGATGGCCATCGATGGTCGAGTACCGGGTAGGGGAG
GCGCTTTTCCCAAGGCAGTCTGGAGCATGCGCTTTAGCAGCCCCGCTGGGCACTTGGCGCTACACAAGTG
GCCTCTGGCCTCGCACACATTCCACATCCACCGGTAGGCGCCAACCGGCTCCGTTCTTTGGTGGCCCCTT
CGCGCCACCTTCTACTCCTCCCCTAGTCAGGAAGTTCCCCCCCGCCCCGCAGCTCGCGTCGTGCAGGACG
TGACAAATGGAAGTAGCACGTCTCACTAGTCTCGTGCAGATGGACAGCACCGCTGAGCAATGGAAGCGGG
TAGGCCTTTGGGGCAGCGGCCAATAGCAGCTTTGCTCCTTCGCTTTCTGGGCTCAGAGGCTGGGAAGGGG
TGGGTCCGGGGGCGGGCTCAGGGGCGGGCTCAGGGGCGGGGCGGGCGCCCGAAGGTCCTCCGGAGGCCCG
GCATTCTGCACGCTTCAAAAGCGCACGTCTGCCGCGCTGTTCTCCTCTTCCTCATCTCCGGGCCTTTCGA
CCTCTAGATCGGATCATCACAAGTTTGTACAAAAAAGCAGGCTCCACCATGGGAACCAATTCAGTCGACT
GGATCCGGTACCGAATCTAGCGCTACCGGTCGCCACCATGGTGAGCAAGGGCGCCGAGCTGTTCACCGGC
ATCGTGCCCATCCTGATCGAGCTGAATGGCGATGTGAATGGCCACAAGTTCAGCGTGAGCGGCGAGGGCG
AGGGCGATGCCACCTACGGCAAGCTGACCCTGAAGTTCATCTGCACCACCGGCAAGCTGCCTGTGCCCTG
GCCCACCCTGGTGACCACCCTGAGCTACGGCGTGCAGTGCTTCTCACGCTACCCCGATCACATGAAGCAG
CACGACTTCTTCAAGAGCGCCATGCCTGAGGGCTACATCCAGGAGCGCACCATCTTCTTCGAGGATGACG
GCAACTACAAGTCGCGCGCCGAGGTGAAGTTCGAGGGCGATACCCTGGTGAATCGCATCGAGCTGACCGG
CACCGATTTCAAGGAGGATGGCAACATCCTGGGCAATAAGATGGAGTACAACTACAACGCCCACAATGTG
TACATCATGACCGACAAGGCCAAGAATGGCATCAAGGTGAACTTCAAGATCCGCCACAACATCGAGGATG
GCAGCGTGCAGCTGGCCGACCACTACCAGCAGAATACCCCCATCGGCGATGGCCCTGTGCTGCTGCCCGA
TAACCACTACCTGTCCACCCAGAGCGCCCTGTCCAAGGACCCCAACGAGAAGCGCGATCACATGATCTAC
TTCGGCTTCGTGACCGCCGCCGCCATCACCCACGGCATGGATGAGCTGTACAAGTCCGGACTCAGATCTC
GAGCTGATCCAAAAAAGAAGAGAAAGGTAGATCCAAAAAAGAAGAGAAAGGTAGATCCAAAAAAGAAGAG
AAAGGTAGGATCAATTCGCGGCCGCACTCGAGATATCTAGACCCAGCTTTCTTGTACAAAGTGGTGATTC
GAGGGAATTCCGATAATCAACCTCTGGATTACAAAATTTGTGAAAGATTGACTGGTATTCTTAACTATGT
TGCTCCTTTTACGCTATGTGGATACGCTGCTTTAATGCCTTTGTATCATGCTATTGCTTCCCGTATGGCT
TTCATTTTCTCCTCCTTGTATAAATCCTGGTTGCTGTCTCTTTATGAGGAGTTGTGGCCCGTTGTCAGGC
AACGTGGCGTGGTGTGCACTGTGTTTGCTGACGCAACCCCCACTGGTTGGGGCATTGCCACCACCTGTCA
GCTCCTTTCCGGGACTTTCGCTTTCCCCCTCCCTATTGCCACGGCGGAACTCATCGCCGCCTGCCTTGCC
CGCTGCTGGACAGGGGCTCGGCTGTTGGGCACTGACAATTCCGTGGTGTTGTCGGGGAAGCTGACGTCCT
TTCCATGGCTGCTCGCCTGTGTTGCCACCTGGATTCTGCGCGGGACGTCCTTCTGCTACGTCCCTTCGGC
CCTCAATCCAGCGGACCTTCCTTCCCGCGGCCTGCTGCCGGCTCTGCGGCCTCTTCCGCGTCTTCGCCTT
CGCCCTCAGACGAGTCGGATCTCCCTTTGGGCCGCCTCCCCGCATCGGGAATTCGAGCTCGGTACCTTTA
AGACCAATGACTTACAAGGCAGCTGTAGATCTTAGCCACTTTTTAAAAGAAAAGGGGGGACTGGAAGGGC
TAATTCACTCCCAACGAAGACAAGATCTGCTTTTTGCTTGTACTGGGTCTCTCTGGTTAGACCAGATCTG
AGCCTGGGAGCTCTCTGGCTAACTAGGGAACCCACTGCTTAAGCCTCAATAAAGCTTGCCTTGAGTGCTT
CAAGTAGTGTGTGCCCGTCTGTTGTGTGACTCTGGTAACTAGAGATCCCTCAGACCCTTTTAGTCAGTGT
GGAAAATCTCTAGCAGCATCTAGTAGAATTAATTCCGTGTATTCTATAGTGTCACCTAAATCGTATGTGT
ATGATACATAAGGTTATGTATTAATTGTAGCCGCGTTCTAACGACAATATGTACAAGCCTAATTGTGTAG
CATCTGGCTTACTGAAGCAGACCCTATCATCTCTCTCGTAAACTGCCGTCAGAGTCGGTTTGGTTGGACG
AACCTTCTGAGTTTCTGGTAACGCCGTCCCGCACCCGGAAATGGTCAGCGAACCAATCAGCAGGGTCATC
GCTAGCCAGATCCTCTACGCCGGACGCATCGTGGCCGGCATCACCGGCGCCACAGGTGCGGTTGCTGGCG
CCTATATCGCCGACATCACCGATGGGGAAGATCGGGCTCGCCACTTCGGGCTCATGAGCGCTTGTTTCGG
CGTGGGTATGGTGGCAGGCCCCGTGGCCGGGGGACTGTTGGGCGCCATCTCCTTGCATGCACCATTCCTT
GCGGCGGCGGTGCTCAACGGCCTCAACCTACTACTGGGCTGCTTCCTAATGCAGGAGTCGCATAAGGGAG
AGCGTCGAATGGTGCACTCTCAGTACAATCTGCTCTGATGCCGCATAGTTAAGCCAGCCCCGACACCCGC
CAACACCCGCTGACGCGCCCTGACGGGCTTGTCTGCTCCCGGCATCCGCTTACAGACAAGCTGTGACCGT
CTCCGGGAGCTGCATGTGTCAGAGGTTTTCACCGTCATCACCGAAACGCGCGAGACGAAAGGGCCTCGTG
ATACGCCTATTTTTATAGGTTAATGTCATGATAATAATGGTTTCTTAGACGTCAGGTGGCACTTTTCGGG
GAAATGTGCGCGGAACCCCTATTTGTTTATTTTTCTAAATACATTCAAATATGTATCCGCTCATGAGACA
ATAACCCTGATAAATGCTTCAATAATATTGAAAAAGGAAGAGTATGAGTATTCAACATTTCCGTGTCGCC
CTTATTCCCTTTTTTGCGGCATTTTGCCTTCCTGTTTTTGCTCACCCAGAAACGCTGGTGAAAGTAAAAG
ATGCTGAAGATCAGTTGGGTGCACGAGTGGGTTACATCGAACTGGATCTCAACAGCGGTAAGATCCTTGA
GAGTTTTCGCCCCGAAGAACGTTTTCCAATGATGAGCACTTTTAAAGTTCTGCTATGTGGCGCGGTATTA
TCCCGTATTGACGCCGGGCAAGAGCAACTCGGTCGCCGCATACACTATTCTCAGAATGACTTGGTTGAGT
ACTCACCAGTCACAGAAAAGCATCTTACGGATGGCATGACAGTAAGAGAATTATGCAGTGCTGCCATAAC
CATGAGTGATAACACTGCGGCCAACTTACTTCTGACAACGATCGGAGGACCGAAGGAGCTAACCGCTTTT
TTGCACAACATGGGGGATCATGTAACTCGCCTTGATCGTTGGGAACCGGAGCTGAATGAAGCCATACCAA
ACGACGAGCGTGACACCACGATGCCTGTAGCAATGGCAACAACGTTGCGCAAACTATTAACTGGCGAACT
ACTTACTCTAGCTTCCCGGCAACAATTAATAGACTGGATGGAGGCGGATAAAGTTGCAGGACCACTTCTG
CGCTCGGCCCTTCCGGCTGGCTGGTTTATTGCTGATAAATCTGGAGCCGGTGAGCGTGGGTCTCGCGGTA
TCATTGCAGCACTGGGGCCAGATGGTAAGCCCTCCCGTATCGTAGTTATCTACACGACGGGGAGTCAGGC
AACTATGGATGAACGAAATAGACAGATCGCTGAGATAGGTGCCTCACTGATTAAGCATTGGTAACTGTCA
GACCAAGTTTACTCATATATACTTTAGATTGATTTAAAACTTCATTTTTAATTTAAAAGGATCTAGGTGA
AGATCCTTTTTGATAATCTCATGACCAAAATCCCTTAACGTGAGTTTTCGTTCCACTGAGCGTCAGACCC
CGTAGAAAAGATCAAAGGATCTTCTTGAGATCCTTTTTTTCTGCGCGTAATCTGCTGCTTGCAAACAAAA
AAACCACCGCTACCAGCGGTGGTTTGTTTGCCGGATCAAGAGCTACCAACTCTTTTTCCGAAGGTAACTG
GCTTCAGCAGAGCGCAGATACCAAATACTGTTCTTCTAGTGTAGCCGTAGTTAGGCCACCACTTCAAGAA
CTCTGTAGCACCGCCTACATACCTCGCTCTGCTAATCCTGTTACCAGTGGCTGCTGCCAGTGGCGATAAG
TCGTGTCTTACCGGGTTGGACTCAAGACGATAGTTACCGGATAAGGCGCAGCGGTCGGGCTGAACGGGGG
GTTCGTGCACACAGCCCAGCTTGGAGCGAACGACCTACACCGAACTGAGATACCTACAGCGTGAGCTATG
AGAAAGCGCCACGCTTCCCGAAGGGAGAAAGGCGGACAGGTATCCGGTAAGCGGCAGGGTCGGAACAGGA
GAGCGCACGAGGGAGCTTCCAGGGGGAAACGCCTGGTATCTTTATAGTCCTGTCGGGTTTCGCCACCTCT
GACTTGAGCGTCGATTTTTGTGATGCTCGTCAGGGGGGCGGAGCCTATGGAAAAACGCCAGCAACGCGGC
CTTTTTACGGTTCCTGGCCTTTTGCTGGCCTTTTGCTCACATGTTCTTTCCTGCGTTATCCCCTGATTCT
GTGGATAACCGTATTACCGCCTTTGAGTGAGCTGATACCGCTCGCCGCAGCCGAACGACCGAGCGCAGCG
AGTCAGTGAGCGAGGAAGCGGAAGAGCGCCCAATACGCAAACCGCCTCTCCCCGCGCGTTGGCCGATTCA
TTAATGCAGCTGTGGAATGTGTGTCAGTTAGGGTGTGGAAAGTCCCCAGGCTCCCCAGCAGGCAGAAGTA
TGCAAAGCATGCATCTCAATTAGTCAGCAACCAGGTGTGGAAAGTCCCCAGGCTCCCCAGCAGGCAGAAG
TATGCAAAGCATGCATCTCAATTAGTCAGCAACCATAGTCCCGCCCCTAACTCCGCCCATCCCGCCCCTA
ACTCCGCCCAGTTCCGCCCATTCTCCGCCCCATGGCTGACTAATTTTTTTTATTTATGCAGAGGCCGAGG
CCGCCTCGGCCTCTGAGCTATTCCAGAAGTAGTGAGGAGGCTTTTTTGGAGGCCTAGGCTTTTGCAAAAA
GCTTGGACACAAGACAGGCTTGCGAGATATGTTTGAGAATACCACTTTATCCCGCGTCAGGGAGAGGCAG
TGCGTAAAAAGACGCGGACTCATGTGAAATACTGGTTTTTAGTGCGCCAGATCTCTATAATCTCGCGCAA
CCTATTTTCCCCTCGAACACTTTTTAAGCCGTAGATAAACAGGCTGGGACACTTCACATGAGCGAAAAAT
ACATCGTCACCTGGGACATGTTGCAGATCCATGCACGTAAACTCGCAAGCCGACTGATGCCTTCTGAACA
ATGGAAAGGCATTATTGCCGTAAGCCGTGGCGGTCTGTACCGGGTGCGTTACTGGCGCGTGAACTGGGTA
TTCGTCATGTCGATACCGTTTGTATTTCCAGCTACGATCACGACAACCAGCGCGAGCTTAAAGTGCTGAA
ACGCGCAGAAGGCGATGGCGAAGGCTTCATCGTTATTGATGACCTGGTGGATACCGGTGGTACTGCGGTT
GCGATTCGTGAAATGTATCCAAAAGCGCACTTTGTCACCATCTTCGCAAAACCGGCTGGTCGTCCGCTGG
TTGATGACTATGTTGTTGATATCCCGCAAGATACCTGGATTGAACAGCCGTGGGATATGGGCGTCGTATT
CGTCCCGCCAATCTCCGGTCGCTAATCTTTTCAACGCCTGGCACTGCCGGGCGTTGTTCTTTTTAACTTC
AGGCGGGTTACAATAGTTTCCAGTAAGTATTCTGGAGGCTGCATCCATGACACAGGCAAACCTGAGCGAA
ACCCTGTTCAAACCCCGCTTTAAACATCCTGAAACCTCGACGCTAGTCCGCCGCTTTAATCACGGCGCAC
AACCGCCTGTGCAGTCGGCCCTTGATGGTAAAACCATCCCTCACTGGTATCGCATGATTAACCGTCTGAT
GTGGATCTGGCGCGGCATTGACCCACGCGAAATCCTCGACGTCCAGGCACGTATTGTGATGAGCGATGCC
GAACGTACCGACGATGATTTATACGATACGGTGATTGGCTACCGTGGCGGCAACTGGATTTATGAGTGGG
CCCCGGATCTTTGTGAAGGAACCTTACTTCTGTGGTGTGACATAATTGGACAAACTACCTACAGAGATTT
AAAGCTCTAAGGTAAATATAAAATTTTTAAGTGTATAATGTGTTAAACTACTGATTCTAATTGTTTGTGT
ATTTTAGATTCCAACCTATGGAACTGATGAATGGGAGCAGTGGTGGAATGCCTTTAATGAGGAAAACCTG
TTTTGCTCAGAAGAAATGCCATCTAGTGATGATGAGGCTACTGCTGACTCTCAACATTCTACTCCTCCAA
AAAAGAAGAGAAAGGTAGAAGACCCCAAGGACTTTCCTTCAGAATTGCTAAGTTTTTTGAGTCATGCTGT
GTTTAGTAATAGAACTCTTGCTTGCTTTGCTATTTACACCACAAAGGAAAAAGCTGCACTGCTATACAAG
AAAATTATGGAAAAATATTCTGTAACCTTTATAAGTAGGCATAACAGTTATAATCATAACATACTGTTTT
TTCTTACTCCACACAGGCATAGAGTGTCTGCTATTAATAACTATGCTCAAAAATTGTGTACCTTTAGCTT
TTTAATTTGTAAAGGGGTTAATAAGGAATATTTGATGTATAGTGCCTTGACTAGAGATCATAATCAGCCA
TACCACATTTGTAGAGGTTTTACTTGCTTTAAAAAACCTCCCACACCTCCCCCTGAACCTGAAACATAAA
ATGAATGCAATTGTTGTTGTTAACTTGTTTATTGCAGCTTATAATGGTTACAAATAAAGCAATAGCATCA
CAAATTTCACAAATAAAGCATTTTTTTCACTGCATTCTAGTTGTGGTTTGTCCAAACTCATCAATGTATC
TTATCATGTCTGGATCAACTGGATAACTCAAGCTAACCAAAATCATCCCAAACTTCCCACCCCATACCCT
ATTACCACTGCCAATTACCTGTGGTTTCATTTACTCTAAACCTGTGATTCCTCTGAATTATTTTCATTTT
AAAGAAATTGTATTTGTTAAATATGTACTACAAACTTAGTAGT
Features (pLannotate 1.2.2; 34 found; start..end, strand, type, name):
    377..634     +  LTR            5' LTR (truncated): truncated 5' long terminal repeat (LTR) from HIV-1
    681..806     +  misc_feature   HIV-1 Ψ: packaging signal of human immunodeficiency virus type 1
    790..1153    +  CDS            HIV-1 gag (fragment): gag protein from human immunodeficiency virus 1; gag
   1299..1532    +  misc_feature   RRE: The Rev response element (RRE) of HIV-1 allows for Rev-dependent mRNA export from the nucleus to the cytoplasm.
   1909..2009    +  CDS            Rev (fragment): human immunodeficiency virus 1 (HIV-1) Rev protein; rev; enhances nuclear export of unspliced and incompletely spliced viral mRNAs
   2090..2589    +  promoter       PGK promoter: mouse phosphoglycerate kinase 1 promoter
   2609..2633    +  protein_bind   attB1: mutant version of attB; recombination site for the Gateway® BP reaction BP Clonase™
   2698..3414    +  CDS            AcGFP1: AcGFP1 is a basic (constitutively fluorescent) green fluorescent protein, derived from Aequorea coerulescens.
   3415..3435    +  misc_feature   MCS (fragment): multiple cloning site
   3439..3459    +  CDS            SV40 NLS: nuclear localization signal of SV40 (simian virus 40) large T antigen
   3463..3483    +  CDS            SV40 NLS: nuclear localization signal of SV40 (simian virus 40) large T antigen
   3487..3507    +  CDS            SV40 NLS: nuclear localization signal of SV40 (simian virus 40) large T antigen
   3541..3565    -  protein_bind   attB2: mutant version of attB; recombination site for the Gateway® BP reaction BP Clonase™
   3585..4173    +  misc_feature   WPRE: woodchuck hepatitis virus posttranscriptional regulatory element
   4192..4260    +  CDS            nef (fragment): NEF_HV1Z2 - Experimental evidence at protein level: Swiss-Prot protein existence level 1. Extracellular Nef protein targets CD4(+) T-lymphocytes for apoptosis by interacting with CXCR4 surface receptors. From Human immunodeficiency virus type 1 group M subtype D (isolate Z2/CDC-Z34) (HIV-1).
   4262..4495    +  LTR            3' LTR (ΔU3): self-inactivating 3' long terminal repeat (LTR) from HIV-1
   4523..4541    -  promoter       SP6 promoter: promoter for bacteriophage SP6 RNA polymerase
   4769..5048    +  CDS            TcR (fragment): tetracycline efflux protein; tet; confers resistance to tetracycline
   5049..5097    -  misc_feature   bom (fragment): basis of mobility region from pBR322
   5199..5234    -  CDS            rop (fragment): Rop protein, which maintains plasmids at low copy number; rop
   5329..5433    +  promoter       AmpR promoter: bla
   5434..6294    +  CDS            AmpR: β-lactamase; bla; confers resistance to ampicillin, carbenicillin, and related antibiotics
   6465..7053    +  rep_origin     ori: high-copy-number ColE1/pMB1/pBR322/pUC origin of replication
   7236..7292    +  CDS            lacI (fragment): lac repressor; lacI; The lac repressor binds to the lac operator to inhibit transcription in E. coli. This inhibition can be relieved by adding lactose or isopropyl-β-D-thiogalactopyranoside (IPTG).
   7299..7628    +  promoter       SV40 promoter: SV40 enhancer and early promoter
   7828..7947    +  CDS            gpt (fragment): XGPT_ECOLI - Also known as gpp, gxu. Experimental evidence at protein level: Swiss-Prot protein existence level 1. Purine salvage pathway enzyme that catalyzes the transfer of the ribosyl-5-phosphate group from 5-phospho-alpha-D-ribose 1- diphosphate (PRPP) to the N9 position of the 6-oxopurines guanine and xanthine to form the corresponding ribonucleotides GMP (guanosine 5'- monophosphate) and XMP (xanthosine 5'-monophosphate), with the release of PPi. To a lesser extent, also acts on hypoxanthine (PubMed:9100006, PubMed:3886014). Does not ribophosphorylate adenine (PubMed:3886014). From Esch
   7947..8282    +  CDS            gpt (fragment): XGPT_ECOLI - Also known as gpp, gxu. Experimental evidence at protein level: Swiss-Prot protein existence level 1. Purine salvage pathway enzyme that catalyzes the transfer of the ribosyl-5-phosphate group from 5-phospho-alpha-D-ribose 1- diphosphate (PRPP) to the N9 position of the 6-oxopurines guanine and xanthine to form the corresponding ribonucleotides GMP (guanosine 5'- monophosphate) and XMP (xanthosine 5'-monophosphate), with the release of PPi. To a lesser extent, also acts on hypoxanthine (PubMed:9100006, PubMed:3886014). Does not ribophosphorylate adenine (PubMed:3886014). From Esch
   8377..8682    +  CDS            frsA (fragment): FRSA_ECOLI - Also known as yafA. Experimental evidence at protein level: Swiss-Prot protein existence level 1. Catalyzes the hydrolysis of esters (PubMed:15808744). Displays esterase activity toward pNP-butyrate (PubMed:15808744). May stimulate mixed-acid fermentation by acting as a fermentation/respiration switch that down-regulates respiration and up- regulates fermentation rates (PubMed:15169777). From Escherichia coli (strain K12).
   8686..8760    +  CDS            small t antigen (fragment): SV40 (simian virus 40) small t antigen
   8762..8827    +  intron         small t intron: SV40 (simian virus 40) small t antigen intron
   8957..8977    +  CDS            SV40 NLS: nuclear localization signal of SV40 (simian virus 40) large T antigen
   9296..9379    +  CDS            large T antigen (fragment): large T antigen from SV40 (simian virus 40)
   9402..9536    +  polyA_signal   SV40 poly(A) signal: SV40 polyadenylation signal
   9703..329     +  CDS            nef (fragment) (across the origin): NEF_HV1BR - Experimental evidence at protein level: Swiss-Prot protein existence level 1. Extracellular Nef protein targets CD4(+) T-lymphocytes for apoptosis by interacting with CXCR4 surface receptors (PubMed:14990729). From Human immunodeficiency virus type 1 group M subtype B (isolate BRU/LAI) (HIV-1).
