[The description below was written by a language model from this plasmid's Addgene catalogue record and pLannotate feature annotations shown in this document.]
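Description:
SIN-mPGK-AcGFPnuc-WPRE is a self-inactivating (SIN) HIV-1-derived lentiviral transfer vector for mammalian expression of a nuclear-targeted green fluorescent reporter. It is propagated in E. coli as a high-copy plasmid carrying a ColE1/pUC-type origin and a β-lactamase gene for ampicillin selection. The sequenced record is about 9.7 kb. The plasmid backbone outside the viral region also contains remnants of older vector lineages: fragments of pBR322 elements (TcR, bom, rop) and an SV40 promoter followed by gpt fragments, the SV40 small t intron and the SV40 poly(A) signal. These lie outside the LTRs and would not be packaged into the viral genome.

The proviral portion runs from a 5' LTR (annotated as truncated) through the Ψ packaging signal, a gag fragment and the Rev response element, which together allow Rev-dependent export and encapsidation of the vector RNA when packaging functions are supplied in trans. No cPPT/central flap is annotated in the feature table. The internal expression cassette uses the mouse phosphoglycerate kinase 1 (PGK) promoter, a constitutive housekeeping promoter, to drive AcGFP1, an Aequorea coerulescens-derived green fluorescent protein. AcGFP1 is fused at its C-terminus to three tandem SV40 large T nuclear localization signals, which concentrate fluorescence in the nucleus. The coding sequence is flanked by attB1 and attB2 sites, suggesting it was introduced by Gateway recombination, although the record lists the cloning method as unknown. A WPRE downstream enhances transcript stability and expression, and the ΔU3 3' LTR inactivates LTR promoter activity after integration, so that expression depends on the internal PGK promoter.

The associated publication concerns restricted transgene expression in the brain using cell-type-specific neuronal promoters. This suggests the vector serves as a broadly expressing reporter for identifying transduced cells by their nuclear signal, though the record does not say so directly.
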