Addgene plasmid #245090: SIN-mPGK-AcGFPnuc-WPRE
Purpose: Lentiviral vector with nuclear fluorescent reporter AcGFP expressed from Mouse PGK promoter
Depositing lab: Nicole Déglon. Depositing organization: Centre Hospitalier Universitaire Vaudois (CHUV). Publication: Restricted transgene expression in the brain with cell-type specific neuronal promoters. Delzor A, Dufour N, Petit F, Guillermier M, Houitte D, Auregan G, Brouillet E, Hantraye P, Deglon N. Hum Gene Ther Methods. 2012 Aug;23(4):242-54. doi: 10.1089/hgtb.2012.073. Epub 2012 Aug 30. PubMed 22934828.
Backbone
  Vector backbone: SIN-LV
  Backbone size w/o insert (bp): 7638
  Vector type: Mammalian Expression, Lentiviral
Growth in bacteria
  Bacterial resistance: Ampicillin, 100 μg/mL
  Growth temperature: 37°C
  Growth strain: NEB Stable
  Copy number: High Copy
Gene/Insert
  Gene/Insert name: AcGFP
  Species: Synthetic
  Insert size (bp): 2068
  Promoter: Mouse PGK promoter
  Tag / fusion protein: 3x SV40 NLS (C terminal on insert)
  Cloning method: Unknown
Terms and licenses: Academic/Nonprofit Terms; Industry Terms: Not Available to Industry
How to cite: SIN-mPGK-AcGFPnuc-WPRE was a gift from Nicole Déglon (Addgene plasmid # 245090 ; http://n2t.net/addgene:245090 ; RRID:Addgene_245090)
